>Addgene plasmid #75971 | RIPK4 gRNA (BRDN0001146610) | addgene full sequence | sequence record 184930 | Addgene Assembled Sequence
CCCGGGTGCAAAGATGGATAAAGTTTTAAACAGAGAGGAATCTTTGCAGCTAATGGACCTTCTAGGTCTT
GAAAGGAGTGGGAATTGGCTCCGGTGCCCGTCAGTGGGCAGAGCGCACATCGCCCACAGTCCCCGAGAAG
TTGGGGGGAGGGGTCGGCAATTGATCCGGTGCCTAGAGAAGGTGGCGCGGGGTAAACTGGGAAAGTGATG
TCGTGTACTGGCTCCGCCTTTTTCCCGAGGGTGGGGGAGAACCGTATATAAGTGCAGTAGTCGCCGTGAA
CGTTCTTTTTCGCAACGGGTTTGCCGCCAGAACACAGGTAAGTGCCGTGTGTGGTTCCCGCGGGCCTGGC
CTCTTTACGGGTTATGGCCCTTGCGTGCCTTGAATTACTTCCACCTGGCTGCAGTACGTGATTCTTGATC
CCGAGCTTCGGGTTGGAAGTGGGTGGGAGAGTTCGAGGCCTTGCGCTTAAGGAGCCCCTTCGCCTCGTGC
TTGAGTTGAGGCCTGGCCTGGGCGCTGGGGCCGCCGCGTGCGAATCTGGTGGCACCTTCGCGCCTGTCTC
GCTGCTTTCGATAAGTCTCTAGCCATTTAAAATTTTTGATGACCTGCTGCGACGCTTTTTTTCTGGCAAG
ATAGTCTTGTAAATGCGGGCCAAGATCTGCACACTGGTATTTCGGTTTTTGGGGCCGCGGGCGGCGACGG
GGCCCGTGCGTCCCAGCGCACATGTTCGGCGAGGCGGGGCCTGCGAGCGCGGCCACCGAGAATCGGACGG
GGGTAGTCTCAAGCTGGCCGGCCTGCTCTGGTGCCTGGCCTCGCGCCGCCGTGTATCGCCCCGCCCTGGG
CGGCAAGGCTGGCCCGGTCGGCACCAGTTGCGTGAGCGGAAAGATGGCCGCTTCCCGGCCCTGCTGCAGG
GAGCTCAAAATGGAGGACGCGGCGCTCGGGAGAGCGGGCGGGTGAGTCACCCACACAAAGGAAAAGGGCC
TTTCCGTCCTCAGCCGTCGCTTCATGTGACTCCACGGAGTACCGGGCGCCGTCCAGGCACCTCGATTAGT
TCTCGAGCTTTTGGAGTACGTCGTCTTTAGGTTGGGGGGAGGGGTTTTATGCGATGGAGTTTCCCCACAC
TGAGTGGGTGGAGACTGAAGTTAGGCCAGCTTGGCACTTGATGTAATTCTCCTTGGAATTTGCCCTTTTT
GAGTTTGGATCTTGGTTCATTCTCAAGCCTCAGACAGTGGTTCAAAGTTTTTTTCTTCCATTTCAGGTGT
CGTGACGTACGGCCACCATGACCGAGTACAAGCCCACGGTGCGCCTCGCCACCCGCGACGACGTCCCCAG
GGCCGTACGCACCCTCGCCGCCGCGTTCGCCGACTACCCCGCCACGCGCCACACCGTCGATCCGGACCGC
CACATCGAGCGGGTCACCGAGCTGCAAGAACTCTTCCTCACGCGCGTCGGGCTCGACATCGGCAAGGTGT
GGGTCGCGGACGACGGCGCCGCCGTGGCGGTCTGGACCACGCCGGAGAGCGTCGAAGCGGGGGCGGTGTT
CGCCGAGATCGGCCCGCGCATGGCCGAGTTGAGCGGTTCCCGGCTGGCCGCGCAGCAACAGATGGAAGGC
CTCCTGGCGCCGCACCGGCCCAAGGAGCCCGCGTGGTTCCTGGCCACCGTCGGAGTCTCGCCCGACCACC
AGGGCAAGGGTCTGGGCAGCGCCGTCGTGCTCCCCGGAGTGGAGGCGGCCGAGCGCGCCGGGGTGCCCGC
CTTCCTGGAGACCTCCGCGCCCCGCAACCTCCCCTTCTACGAGCGGCTCGGCTTCACCGTCACCGCCGAC
GTCGAGGTGCCCGAAGGACCGCGCACCTGGTGCATGACCCGCAAGCCCGGTGCCTGAACGCGTTAAGTCG
ACAATCAACCTCTGGATTACAAAATTTGTGAAAGATTGACTGGTATTCTTAACTATGTTGCTCCTTTTAC
GCTATGTGGATACGCTGCTTTAATGCCTTTGTATCATGCTATTGCTTCCCGTATGGCTTTCATTTTCTCC
TCCTTGTATAAATCCTGGTTGCTGTCTCTTTATGAGGAGTTGTGGCCCGTTGTCAGGCAACGTGGCGTGG
TGTGCACTGTGTTTGCTGACGCAACCCCCACTGGTTGGGGCATTGCCACCACCTGTCAGCTCCTTTCCGG
GACTTTCGCTTTCCCCCTCCCTATTGCCACGGCGGAACTCATCGCCGCCTGCCTTGCCCGCTGCTGGACA
GGGGCTCGGCTGTTGGGCACTGACAATTCCGTGGTGTTGTCGGGGAAATCATCGTCCTTTCCTTGGCTGC
TCGCCTGTGTTGCCACCTGGATTCTGCGCGGGACGTCCTTCTGCTACGTCCCTTCGGCCCTCAATCCAGC
GGACCTTCCTTCCCGCGGCCTGCTGCCGGCTCTGCGGCCTCTTCCGCGTCTTCGCCTTCGCCCTCAGACG
AGTCGGATCTCCCTTTGGGCCGCCTCCCCGCGTCGACTTTAAGACCAATGACTTACAAGGCAGCTGTAGA
TCTTAGCCACTTTTTAAAAGAAAAGGGGGGACTGGAAGGGCTAATTCACTCCCAACGAAGACAAGATCTG
CTTTTTGCTTGTACTGGGTCTCTCTGGTTAGACCAGATCTGAGCCTGGGAGCTCTCTGGCTAACTAGGGA
ACCCACTGCTTAAGCCTCAATAAAGCTTGCCTTGAGTGCTTCAAGTAGTGTGTGCCCGTCTGTTGTGTGA
CTCTGGTAACTAGAGATCCCTCAGACCCTTTTAGTCAGTGTGGAAAATCTCTAGCAGTACGTATAGTAGT
TCATGTCATCTTATTATTCAGTATTTATAACTTGCAAAGAAATGAATATCAGAGAGTGAGAGGAACTTGT
TTATTGCAGCTTATAATGGTTACAAATAAAGCAATAGCATCACAAATTTCACAAATAAAGCATTTTTTTC
ACTGCATTCTAGTTGTGGTTTGTCCAAACTCATCAATGTATCTTATCATGTCTGGCTCTAGCTATCCCGC
CCCTAACTCCGCCCATCCCGCCCCTAACTCCGCCCAGTTCCGCCCATTCTCCGCCCCATGGCTGACTAAT
TTTTTTTATTTATGCAGAGGCCGAGGCCGCCTCGGCCTCTGAGCTATTCCAGAAGTAGTGAGGAGGCTTT
TTTGGAGGCCTAGGGACGTACCCAATTCGCCCTATAGTGAGTCGTATTACGCGCGCTCACTGGCCGTCGT
TTTACAACGTCGTGACTGGGAAAACCCTGGCGTTACCCAACTTAATCGCCTTGCAGCACATCCCCCTTTC
GCCAGCTGGCGTAATAGCGAAGAGGCCCGCACCGATCGCCCTTCCCAACAGTTGCGCAGCCTGAATGGCG
AATGGG
[124 nt withheld, positions 3367-3490]
C
[91 nt withheld, positions 3492-3582]
A
[49 nt withheld, positions 3584-3632]
CCTTTGACGTTGGAGTCCACGTTCTTT
[37 nt withheld, positions 3660-3696]
ACCCTATCTCGGTCTATTCTTTTGATTTATAAGGGATTTTGCCGATTTCGGCCTATTGGTTAAAAAATGA
GCTGATTTAACAAAAATTTAACGCGAATTTTAACAAAATATTAACGCTTACAATTTAGGTGGCACTTTTC
GGGGAAATGTGCGCGGAACCCCTATTTGTTTATTTTTCTAAATACATTCAAATATGTATCCGCTCATGAG
ACAATAACCCTGATAAATGCTTCAATAATATTGAAAAAGGAAGAGTATGAGTATTCAACATTTCCGTGTC
GCCCTTATTCCCTTTTTTGCGGCATTTTGCCTTCCTGTTTTTGCTCACCCAGAAACGCTGGTGAAAGTAA
AAGATGCTGAAGATCAGTTGGGTGCACGAGTGGGTTACATCGAACTGGATCTCAACAGCGGTAAGATCCT
TGAGAGTTTTCGCCCCGAAGAACGTTTTCCAATGATGAGCACTTTTAAAGTTCTGCTATGTGGCGCGGTA
TTATCCCGTATTGACGCCGGGCAAGAGCAACTCGGTCGCCGCATACACTATTCTCAGAATGACTTGGTTG
AGTACTCACCAGTCACAGAAAAGCATCTTACGGATGGCATGACAGTAAGAGAATTATGCAGTGCTGCCAT
AACCATGAGTGATAACACTGCGGCCAACTTACTTCTGACAACGATCGGAGGACCGAAGGAGCTAACCGCT
TTTTTGCACAACATGGGGGATCATGTAACTCGCCTTGATCGTTGGGAACCGGAGCTGAATGAAGCCATAC
CAAACGACGAGCGTGACACCACGATGCCTGTAGCAATGGCAACAACGTTGCGCAAACTATTAACTGGCGA
ACTACTTACTCTAGCTTCCCGGCAACAATTAATAGACTGGATGGAGGCGGATAAAGTTGCAGGACCACTT
CTGCGCTCGGCCCTTCCGGCTGGCTGGTTTATTGCTGATAAATCTGGAGCCGGTGAGCGTGGGTCTCGCG
GTATCATTGCAGCACTGGGGCCAGATGGTAAGCCCTCCCGTATCGTAGTTATCTACACGACGGGGAGTCA
GGCAACTATGGATGAACGAAATAGACAGATCGCTGAGATAGGTGCCTCACTGATTAAGCATTGGTAACTG
TCAGACCAAGTTTACTCATATATACTTTAGATTGATTTAAAACTTCATTTTTAATTTAAAAGGATCTAGG
TGAAGATCCTTTTTGATAATCTCATGACCAAAATCCCTTAACGTGAGTTTTCGTTCCACTGAGCGTCAGA
CCCCGTAGAAAAGATCAAAGGATCTTCTTGAGATCCTTTTTTTCTGCGCGTAATCTGCTGCTTGCAAACA
AAAAAACCACCGCTACCAGCGGTGGTTTGTTTGCCGGATCAAGAGCTACCAACTCTTTTTCCGAAGGTAA
CTGGCTTCAGCAGAGCGCAGATACCAAATACTGTTCTTCTAGTGTAGCCGTAGTTAGGCCACCACTTCAA
GAACTCTGTAGCACCGCCTACATACCTCGCTCTGCTAATCCTGTTACCAGTGGCTGCTGCCAGTGGCGAT
AAGTCGTGTCTTACCGGGTTGGACTCAAGACGATAGTTACCGGATAAGGCGCAGCGGTCGGGCTGAACGG
GGGGTTCGTGCACACAGCCCAGCTTGGAGCGAACGACCTACACCGAACTGAGATACCTACAGCGTGAGCT
ATGAGAAAGCGCCACGCTTCCCGAAGGGAGAAAGGCGGACAGGTATCCGGTAAGCGGCAGGGTCGGAACA
GGAGAGCGCACGAGGGAGCTTCCAGGGGGAAACGCCTGGTATCTTTATAGTCCTGTCGGGTTTCGCCACC
TCTGACTTGAGCGTCGATTTTTGTGATGCTCGTCAGGGGGGCGGAGCCTATGGAAAAACGCCAGCAACGC
GGCCTTTTTACGGTTCCTGGCCTTTTGCTGGCCTTTTGCTCACATGTTCTTTCCTGCGTTATCCCCTGAT
TCTGTGGATAACCGTATTACCGCCTTTGAGTGAGCTGATACCGCTCGCCGCAGCCGAACGACCGAGCGCA
GCGAGTCAGTGAGCGAGGAAGCGGAAGAGCGCCCAATACGCAAACCGCCTCTCCCCGCGCGTTGGCCGAT
TCATTAATGCAGCTGGCACGACAGGTTTCCCGACTGGAAAGCGGGCAGTGAGCGCAACGCAATTAATGTG
AGTTAGCTCACTCATTAGGCACCCCAGGCTTTACACTTTATGCTTCCGGCTCGTATGTTGTGTGGAATTG
TGAGCGGATAACAATTTCACACAGGAAACAGCTATGACCATGATTACGCCAAGCGCGCAATTAACCCTCA
CTAAAGGGAACAAAAGCTGGAGCTGCAAGCTTAATGTAGTCTTATGCAATACTCTTGTAGTCTTGCAACA
TGGTAACGATGAGTTAGCAACATGCCTTACAAGGAGAGAAAAAGCACCGTGCATGCCGATTGGTGGAAGT
AAGGTGGTACGATCGTGCCTTATTAGGAAGGCAACAGACGGGTCTGACATGGATTGGACGAACCACTGAA
TTGCCGCATTGCAGAGATATTGTATTTAAGTGCCTAGCTCGATACATAAACGGGTCTCTCTGGTTAGACC
AGATCTGAGCCTGGGAGCTCTCTGGCTAACTAGGGAACCCACTGCTTAAGCCTCAATAAAGCTTGCCTTG
AGTGCTTCAAGTAGTGTGTGCCCGTCTGTTGTGTGACTCTGGTAACTAGAGATCCCTCAGACCCTTTTAG
TCAGTGTGGAAAATCTCTAGCAGTGGCGCCCGAACAGGGACTTGAAAGCGAAAGGGAAACCAGAGGAGCT
CTCTCGACGCAGGACTCGGCTTGCTGAAGCGCGCACGGCAAGAGGCGAGGGGCGGCGACTGGTGAGTACG
CCAAAAATTTTGACTAGCGGAGGCTAGAAGGAGAGAGATGGGTGCGAGAGCGTCAGTATTAAGCGGGGGA
GAATTAGATCGCGATGGGAAAAAATTCGGTTAAGGCCAGGGGGAAAGAAAAAATATAAATTAAAACATAT
AGTATGGGCAAGCAGGGAGCTAGAACGATTCGCAGTTAATCCTGGCCTGTTAGAAACATCAGAAGGCTGT
AGACAAATACTGGGACAGCTACAACCATCCCTTCAGACAGGATCAGAAGAACTTAGATCATTATATAATA
CAGTAGCAACCCTCTATTGTGTGCATCAAAGGATAGAGATAAAAGACACCAAGGAAGCTTTAGACAAGAT
AGAGGAAGAGCAAAACAAAAGTAAGACCACCGCACAGCAAGCGGCCGCTGATCTTCAGACCTGGAGGAGG
AGATATGAGGGACAATTGGAGAAGTGAATTATATAAATATAAAGTAGTAAAAATTGAACCATTAGGAGTA
GCACCCACCAAGGCAAAGAGAAGAGTGGTGCAGAGAGAAAAAAGAGCAGTGGGAATAGGAGCTTTGTTCC
TTGGGTTCTTGGGAGCAGCAGGAAGCACTATGGGCGCAGCGTCAATGACGCTGACGGTACAGGCCAGACA
ATTATTGTCTGGTATAGTGCAGCAGCAGAACAATTTGCTGAGGGCTATTGAGGCGCAACAGCATCTGTTG
CAACTCACAGTCTGGGGCATCAAGCAGCTCCAGGCAAGAATCCTGGCTGTGGAAAGATACCTAAAGGATC
AACAGCTCCTGGGGATTTGGGGTTGCTCTGGAAAACTCATTTGCACCACTGCTGTGCCTTGGAATGCTAG
TTGGAGTAATAAATCTCTGGAACAGATTTGGAATCACACGACCTGGATGGAGTGGGACAGAGAAATTAAC
AATTACACAAGCTTAATACACTCCTTAATTGAAGAATCGCAAAACCAGCAAGAAAAGAATGAACAAGAAT
TATTGGAATTAGATAAATGGGCAAGTTTGTGGAATTGGTTTAACATAACAAATTGGCTGTGGTATATAAA
ATTATTCATAATGATAGTAGGAGGCTTGGTAGGTTTAAGAATAGTTTTTGCTGTACTTTCTATAGTGAAT
AGAGTTAGGCAGGGATATTCACCATTATCGTTTCAGACCCACCTCCCAACCCCGAGGGGACCCAGAGAGG
GCCTATTTCCCATGATTCCTTCATATTTGCATATACGATACAAGGCTGTTAGAGAGATAATTAGAATTAA
TTTGACTGTAAACACAAAGATATTAGTACAAAATACGTGACGTAGAAAGTAATAATTTCTTGGGTAGTTT
GCAGTTTTAAAATTATGTTTTAAAATGGACTATCATATGCTTACCGTAACTTGAAAGTATTTCGATTTCT
TGGCTTTATATATCTTGTGGAAAGGACGAAACACCGGAGCGGGAACCTTCAACCAGGTTTTAGAGCTAGA
AATAGCAAGTTAAAATAAGGCTAGTCCGTTATCAACTTGAAAAAGTGGCACCGAGTCGGTGCTTTTTTAA
GCTTGGCGTAACTAGATCTTGAGACAAATGGCAGTATTCATCCACAATTTTAAAAGAAAAGGGGGGATTG
GGGGGTACAGTGCAGGGGAAAGAATAGTAGACATAATAGCAACAGACATACAAACTAAAGAATTACAAAA
ACAAATTACAAAAATTCAAAATTTTCGGGTTTATTACAGGGACAGCAGAGATCCACTTTGGCGCCGGCTC
GAGGGGG
Features (pLannotate 1.2.2; 29 found; start..end, strand, type, name):
     14..80      +  CDS            small t antigen (fragment): SV40 (simian virus 40) small t antigen
    106..317     +  promoter       EF-1α core promoter: core promoter for human elongation factor EF-1α
    318..1256    +  intron         EF-1α intron A: intron upstream of the start codon of human EF-1α
   1278..1877    +  CDS            PuroR (fragment): puromycin N-acetyltransferase; pac from Streptomyces; confers resistance to puromycin
   1893..2481    +  misc_feature   WPRE: woodchuck hepatitis virus posttranscriptional regulatory element
   2532..2551    +  misc_feature   cPPT/CTS (fragment): central polypurine tract and central termination sequence of HIV-1
   2553..2786    +  LTR            3' LTR (ΔU3): self-inactivating 3' long terminal repeat (LTR) from HIV-1
   2864..2985    +  polyA_signal   SV40 poly(A) signal: SV40 polyadenylation signal
   3025..3160    +  rep_origin     SV40 ori: SV40 origin of replication
   3181..3199    -  promoter       T7 promoter: promoter for bacteriophage T7 RNA polymerase
   3207..3362    +  CDS            lacZα (fragment): LacZα fragment of β-galactosidase; lacZ fragment
   3367..3795    +  rep_origin     f1 ori (sequence partly withheld): f1 bacteriophage origin of replication; arrow indicates direction of (+) strand synthesis
   3848..3952    +  promoter       AmpR promoter: bla
   3953..4813    +  CDS            AmpR: β-lactamase; bla; confers resistance to ampicillin, carbenicillin, and related antibiotics
   4984..5572    +  rep_origin     ori: high-copy-number ColE1/pMB1/pBR322/pUC origin of replication
   5755..5847    +  CDS            lacI (fragment): lac repressor; lacI; The lac repressor binds to the lac operator to inhibit transcription in E. coli. This inhibition can be relieved by adding lactose or isopropyl-β-D-thiogalactopyranoside (IPTG).
   5860..5881    +  protein_bind   CAP binding site: CAP binding activates transcription in the presence of cAMP. E. coli catabolite activator protein
   5896..5926    +  promoter       lac promoter: promoter for the E. coli lac operon
   5934..5950    +  protein_bind   lac operator: The lac repressor binds to the lac operator to inhibit transcription in E. coli. This inhibition can be relieved by adding lactose or isopropyl-β-D-thiogalactopyranoside (IPTG). lac repressor encoded by lacI
   5995..6013    +  promoter       T3 promoter: promoter for bacteriophage T3 RNA polymerase
   6041..6267    +  promoter       RSV promoter: Rous sarcoma virus enhancer/promoter
   6268..6448    +  LTR            5' LTR (truncated): truncated 5' long terminal repeat (LTR) from HIV-1
   6495..6620    +  misc_feature   HIV-1 Ψ: packaging signal of human immunodeficiency virus type 1
   6604..6967    +  CDS            HIV-1 gag (fragment): gag protein from human immunodeficiency virus 1; gag
   7113..7346    +  misc_feature   RRE: The Rev response element (RRE) of HIV-1 allows for Rev-dependent mRNA export from the nucleus to the cytoplasm.
   7723..7749    +  CDS            Rev (fragment): human immunodeficiency virus 1 (HIV-1) Rev protein; rev; enhances nuclear export of unspliced and incompletely spliced viral mRNAs
   7753..7993    +  promoter       U6 promoter: RNA polymerase III promoter for human U6 snRNA
   8023..8098    +  misc_RNA       gRNA scaffold: guide RNA scaffold for the Streptococcus pyogenes CRISPR/Cas9 system
   8154..8271    +  misc_feature   cPPT/CTS: central polypurine tract and central termination sequence of HIV-1
