[The description below was written by a language model from this plasmid's Addgene catalogue record and pLannotate feature annotations shown in this document.]
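Description:
RIPK4 gRNA (BRDN0001146610) is a third-generation lentiviral CRISPR guide plasmid built on the lentiGuide-Puro backbone and carrying a single guide RNA directed against human RIPK4, designed against the NM_020639.2 reference transcript. It is about 8.3 kb and is maintained in E. coli as a high-copy plasmid through a ColE1/pUC-type origin with ampicillin resistance (β-lactamase). An f1 origin, an SV40 origin and leftover lac/T7/T3 cloning-vector elements are also annotated in the bacterial backbone.

The lentiviral transfer cassette begins with an RSV promoter fused to a truncated HIV-1 5' LTR, which drives Tat-independent production of the genomic RNA in packaging cells. This is followed by the Ψ packaging signal with a partial gag sequence and the Rev response element for nuclear export. Within the provirus, a human U6 RNA polymerase III promoter transcribes the RIPK4-targeting spacer joined to the Streptococcus pyogenes Cas9 guide scaffold. A cPPT/CTS element follows, and then an EF-1α core promoter with its intron A drives puromycin N-acetyltransferase for selection of transduced mammalian cells. A WPRE enhances expression of that transcript, and a self-inactivating ΔU3 3' LTR, followed by an SV40 polyadenylation signal, closes the cassette.

The plasmid does not encode Cas9, so it must be used with a separate Cas9 vector or in cells that already express the nuclease. It is an individual clone corresponding to a human kinome guide library and is used for Cas9-mediated disruption of RIPK4 in human cells.
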