Addgene plasmid #75971: RIPK4 gRNA (BRDN0001146610)
Purpose: 3rd generation lentiviral gRNA plasmid targeting human RIPK4
Depositing lab: John Doench & David Root. Depositing organization: Broad Institute. Publication: Optimized sgRNA design to maximize activity and minimize off-target effects of CRISPR-Cas9. Doench JG, Fusi N, Sullender M, Hegde M, Vaimberg EW, Donovan KF, Smith I, Tothova Z, Wilen C, Orchard R, Virgin HW, Listgarten J, Root DE. Nat Biotechnol. 2016 Jan 18. doi: 10.1038/nbt.3437. PubMed 26780180.
Backbone
  Vector backbone: lentiGuide-Puro
  Backbone manufacturer: Zhang Lab (Addgene plasmid # 52963)
  Vector type: Mammalian Expression, Lentiviral, CRISPR
  Selectable markers: Puromycin
Growth in bacteria
  Bacterial resistance: Ampicillin, 100 μg/mL
  Growth temperature: 37°C
  Growth strain: DH5alpha
  Copy number: High Copy
Gene/Insert
  Gene/Insert name: RIPK4 (alt names: RIPK4; NM_020639.2)
  gRNA/shRNA sequence: GAGCGGGAACCTTCAACCAG
  Species: H. sapiens (human)
  Entrez Gene: RIPK4 (a.k.a. ANKK2, ANKRD3, CHANDS, DIK, NKRD3, PKK, PPS2, RIP4)
  Promoter: hU6
  Cloning method: Unknown
  Sequencing primers: 5′ U6-F; 3′ pS2-R
Terms and licenses: Academic/Nonprofit Terms; Industry Terms: Not Available to Industry
Depositor comments: The gRNA was designed to target the following Genbank reference sequence(s): NM_020639.2. Note that this plasmid does NOT contain Cas9. It should be used in conjunction with lentiCas9-Blast (Addgene #52962) or otherwise with cell lines already expressing Cas9. Browse the full kinome gRNA library at http://www.addgene.org/pooled-library/broadgpp-human-kinome/ or visit http://www.broadinstitute.org/rnai/public/ for detailed protocols and information.
How to cite: RIPK4 gRNA (BRDN0001146610) was a gift from John Doench & David Root (Addgene plasmid # 75971 ; http://n2t.net/addgene:75971 ; RRID:Addgene_75971)
