>Addgene plasmid #75971 | RIPK4 gRNA (BRDN0001146610) | depositor partial sequence | sequence record 143431 | Target Sequence
GAGCGGGAACCTTCAACCAG
