>Addgene plasmid #75971 | RIPK4 gRNA (BRDN0001146610) | addgene partial sequence | sequence record 184929 | hU6-F
GTGACGTAGAAAGTAATAATTTCTTGGGTAGTTTGCAGTTTTAAAATTATGTTTTAAAATGGACTATCAT
ATGCTTACCGTAACTTGAAAGTATTTCGATTTCTTGGCTTTATATATCTTGTGGAAAGGACGAAACACCG
GAGCGGGAACCTTCAACCAGGTTTTAGAGCTAGAAATAGCAAGTTAAAATAAGGCTAGTCCGTTATCAAC
TTGAAAAAGTGGCACCGAGTCGGTGCTTTTTTAAGCTTGGCGTAACTAGATCTTGAGACAAATGGCAGTA
TTCATCCACAATTTTAAAAGAAAAGGGGGGATTGGGGGGTACAGTGCAGGGGAAAGAATAGTAGACATAA
TAGCAACAGACATACAAACTAAAGAATTACAAAAACAAATTACAAAAATTCAAAATTTTCGGGTTTATTA
CAGGGACAGCAGAGATCCACTTTGGCGCCGGCTCGAGGGGGCCCGGGTGCAAAGATGGATAAAGTTTTAA
ACAGAGAGGAATCTTTGCAGCTAATGGACCTTCTAGGTCTTGAAAGGAGTGGGAATTGGCTCCGGTGCCC
GTCAGTGGGC
